>Addgene plasmid #137674 | pHM089Env | addgene full sequence | sequence record 273381 | Addgene NGS Result
GACGGATCGGGAGATCTCCCGATCCCCTATGGTGCACTCTCAGTACAATCTGCTCTGATGCCGCATAGTT
AAGCCAGTATCTGCTCCCTGCTTGTGTGTTGGAGGTCGCTGAGTAGTGCGCGAGCAAAATTTAAGCTACA
ACAAGGCAAGGCTTGACCGACAATTGCATGAAGAATCTGCTTAGGGTTAGGCGTTTTGCGCTGCTTCGCG
ATGTACGGGCCAGATATACGCGTTGACATTGATTATTGACTAGTTATTAATAGTAATCAATTACGGGGTC
ATTAGTTCATAGCCCATATATGGAGTTCCGCGTTACATAACTTACGGTAAATGGCCCGCCTGGCTGACCG
CCCAACGACCCCCGCCCATTGACGTCAATAATGACGTATGTTCCCATAGTAACGCCAATAGGGACTTTCC
ATTGACGTCAATGGGTGGAGTATTTACGGTAAACTGCCCACTTGGCAGTACATCAAGTGTATCATATGCC
AAGTACGCCCCCTATTGACGTCAATGACGGTAAATGGCCCGCCTGGCATTATGCCCAGTACATGACCTTA
TGGGACTTTCCTACTTGGCAGTACATCTACGTATTAGTCATCGCTATTACCATGGTGATGCGGTTTTGGC
AGTACATCAATGGGCGTGGATAGCGGTTTGACTCACGGGGATTTCCAAGTCTCCACCCCATTGACGTCAA
TGGGAGTTTGTTTTGGCACCAAAATCAACGGGACTTTCCAAAATGTCGTAACAACTCCGCCCCATTGACG
CAAATGGGCGGTAGGCGTGTACGGTGGGAGGTCTATATAAGCAGAGCTCTCTGGCTAACTAGAGAACCCA
CTGCTTACTGGCTTATCGAAATTAATACGACTCACTATAGGGAGACCCAAGCTGGCTAGTTAAGCTTGGT
ACCGAGCTCGGATCCAGTACCCTTCACCGATCAAGCTTTAGGCATCTCCTATGGCAGGAAGAAGCGGAAG
CACCGACGAGGACCTCCTCAGAGCAGTAAGGATCATCAAAATCCTATACCAAAGCAGTAAGTAATAAATC
TATGTAATGACACCTTTGGTAATTCTTGCAATAGTAGGACTGGTAGTAGCGCTAATCTTAGCAATAGTAG
TGTGGACTATAGTAGCTATAGAATATAGAAAAATACTAAGGGAAAGAAAAATAGACAGGTTAATTAGAAG
AATAAAAGAAAGAGAAGAGGACAGTGGAAATGAGAGTGAAGGAGACACCGATGAATTGGCCAAACTTGTG
GAAATGGGGGACTTTGATCCTTGGGTTGGTGATAATTTGTAGTGCCTCAGACAACTCGTGGGTTACAGTT
TATTATGGGGTTCCTGTGTGGAAAGATGCAGATACCACCCTATTTTGTGCCTCAGATGCTAAAGCACATG
ACACAGAAGTGCACAATGTCTGGGCCACACATGCCTGTGTACCCACAGACCCCAACCCACAAGAAATGTA
CTTAGAAAATGTAACAGAAAATTTTAATATGTGGAAAAATAAAATGGCAGAACAGATGCAGGAGGATGTA
ATCAGTTTATGGGATCAAAGTCTAAAGCCATGTGTAAAGTTAACTCCTCTCTGTGTTACTTTACATTGTA
CCAATGCTAATTTGACCAATGCTAACAGGGACAATGACACAACCAATGCCCCTAACATAGTAGGAAATAT
GACAGATGAAGTAAAAAACTGTACTTTTAATATGACCACAGAACTAAGAGATAAGAGGCAAAATGTCTAT
GCACTTTTTTATAAGCTTGATATAGTACAAATAGGAAGTAATAATAATAGTAGTGAGTATAGGTTAATAA
ATTGTAATACCTCAGTTATTAAGCAGGCTTGTCCAAAGATATCTTTTGATCCAATTCCTATACACTATTG
TACTCCAGCTGGTTATGCGATTTTAAAATGTAATGATAAAAAGTTCAATGGGACAGGGCCATGTAAAAAT
GTCAGCTCAGTACAATGCACACATGGAATCAAGCCAGTGGTATCAACTCAATTGCTGTTAAATGGCAGTC
TAGCAGAAGAAGAGATAATAATCAGATCTGAAAATCTCACAAATAATGCCAAAACCATAATAGTGCACCT
TAATAAATCTGTAGAAATCAATTGTACCAGACCCTCTAACAATACAAGAACAAGTATAACTATGGGACCA
GGACAAATGTTCTATAGAACAGGAGACATAATAGGAGATATAAGGAAAGCATATTGTGAGATTAATGGAA
CAAAATGGAATGAAACTTTAAGCCAAGTAGCTGGAAAATTAAAAGAGCACTTTAATAATAAGACAATAAT
CTTTCAACCACACTCAGGAGGAGATCTAGAAATTACAATGCATCATTTTAATTGTAGAGGGGAATTTTTC
TATTGCAATACAACATCATTGTTTAATAGTACTTGGACAGGAAATGATAATAGTACTTGGAAAGAAAATA
GCACTATCACGCTTCCATGCAGGATAAAGCAAATTATAAACATGTGGCAGGGAGTAGGACAAGCAATGTA
TGCTCCTCCCGTCAGTGGAAGCATTAATTGTGTATCAAATATTACAGGAATCCTATTGACAAGAGATGGT
GGTGTGCATAATGGGACTAATGAGACCTTCAGACCTGGAGGAGGAAATATAAAGGACAATTGGAGAAGTG
AATTATATAAATATAAAGTAGTACAAATAGAGCCACTAGGAATAGCACCCACCGGGGCAAAGAGAAGAGT
GGTGGAGAGAGAAAAAAGAGCAGTGGGAATAGGAGCTATGATCTTTGGGTTCTTAGGAGCAGCAGGAAGC
ACTATGGGCGCGGCGTCACTAACGCTGACGGTACAGGCCAGACAATTATTGTCTGGTATAGTGCAACAGC
AAAGCAATTTGCTGAGGGCTATAGAGGCGCAGCAGCATCTGTTGCAACTCACAGTCTGGGGCATTAAACA
GCTCCAGGCAAGAGTCCTGGCTGTGGAAAGATACCTAAAAGATCAAAAGTTCCTAGGACTTTGGGGCTGC
TCTGGAAAAATCATCTGCACCACTGCTGTGCCCTGGAACTCCACTTGGAGTAATAAATCTGTTGACGAAA
TTTGGAACAACATGACATGGATAGAATGGGAGAGAGAAATTAGCAACTACACAAGCCAAATATATGAGAT
ACTTACAGAATCACAAAGCCAGCAGGATAAGAATGAAAAGGATTTGCTGGAATTGGACAAATGGGCAAGT
CTGTGGAATTGGTTTGACATAACAAAATGGCTGTGGTATATAAGAATATTTATAATGATAGTAGGAGGTT
TAATAGGTTTAAGAATAATTTTTGCTGTGCTTTCTATAGTGAATAGAGTTAGGCAGGGATACTCACCTTT
GTCTCTCCAGACCCCTTTCCCTCAGCAGAGGGAACCCGACAGGCCCAGAGGAATCGAAGAAGAAGGTGGC
GAAACAGACAGAGGCAGATCCGTGCGATTAGTGAGCGGGTTCTTAGCGCTTGCGTGGGACGACCTGCGGA
GCCTGTGCCTCTTCAGCTACCACCGCTTGAGAGACTTCATATTGATTGCAGCGAGGACCGTGGAACTTCT
GGGACACAGCAGCCTCAAGGGACTGAAACGGGGGTGGGAAGGCCTCAAATATCTGGGGAATCTTCTGTTG
TATTGGGGTCGGGAACTAAAGACTAGTGCTATTTCTTTGGTAGATACTATAGCAATAGTAGTAGCGGGGT
GGACAGATAGGGTTATAGAAGCAGTACAAACAATTTGGAGAGCCATTCTCCACATACCTAGGAGAATCAG
ACAGGGCTTAGAAAGGGCTTTGCTATAACATGGGAGGCAAGTGGTCAAAGAGTAGCATAGTGGGATGGCC
TCAGGTCAGGGAAAGAATAAGGCGAACTCCTCCAGCAGCAGAAGGGGTAGGAGCAGTATCTCAAGACGGA
TCAAGGGTCAAGACAATTCTGCAGATATCCAGCACAGTGGCGGCCGCTCGAGTCTAGAGGGCCCGCGGTT
CGAAGGTAAGCCTATCCCTAACCCTCTCCTCGGTCTCGATTCTACGCGTACCGGTCATCATCACCATCAC
CATTGAGTTTAAACCCGCTGATCAGCCTCGACTGTGCCTTCTAGTTGCCAGCCATCTGTTGTTTGCCCCT
CCCCCGTGCCTTCCTTGACCCTGGAAGGTGCCACTCCCACTGTCCTTTCCTAATAAAATGAGGAAATTGC
ATCGCATTGTCTGAGTAGGTGTCATTCTATTCTGGGGGGTGGGGTGGGGCAGGACAGCAAGGGGGAGGAT
TGGGAAGACAATAGCAGGCATGCTGGGGATGCGGTGGGCTCTATGGCTTCTGAGGCGGAAAGAACCAGCT
GGGGCTCTAGGGGGTATCCCC
[124 nt withheld, positions 4362-4485]
C
[91 nt withheld, positions 4487-4577]
A
[49 nt withheld, positions 4579-4627]
CCTTTGACGTTGGAGTCCACGTTCTTT
[37 nt withheld, positions 4655-4691]
ACCCTATCTCGGTCTATTCTTTTGATTTATAAGGGATTTTGCCGATTTCGGCCTATTGGTTAAAAAATGA
GCTGATTTAACAAAAATTTAACGCGAATTAATTCTGTGGAATGTGTGTCAGTTAGGGTGTGGAAAGTCCC
CAGGCTCCCCAGCAGGCAGAAGTATGCAAAGCATGCATCTCAATTAGTCAGCAACCAGGTGTGGAAAGTC
CCCAGGCTCCCCAGCAGGCAGAAGTATGCAAAGCATGCATCTCAATTAGTCAGCAACCATAGTCCCGCCC
CTAACTCCGCCCATCCCGCCCCTAACTCCGCCCAGTTCCGCCCATTCTCCGCCCCATGGCTGACTAATTT
TTTTTATTTATGCAGAGGCCGAGGCCGCCTCTGCCTCTGAGCTATTCCAGAAGTAGTGAGGAGGCTTTTT
TGGAGGCCTAGGCTTTTGCAAAAAGCTCCCGGGAGCTTGTATATCCATTTTCGGATCTGATCAAGAGACA
GGATGAGGATCGTTTCGCATGATTGAACAAGATGGATTGCACGCAGGTTCTCCGGCCGCTTGGGTGGAGA
GGCTATTCGGCTATGACTGGGCACAACAGACAATCGGCTGCTCTGATGCCGCCGTGTTCCGGCTGTCAGC
GCAGGGGCGCCCGGTTCTTTTTGTCAAGACCGACCTGTCCGGTGCCCTGAATGAACTGCAGGACGAGGCA
GCGCGGCTATCGTGGCTGGCCACGACGGGCGTTCCTTGCGCAGCTGTGCTCGACGTTGTCACTGAAGCGG
GAAGGGACTGGCTGCTATTGGGCGAAGTGCCGGGGCAGGATCTCCTGTCATCTCACCTTGCTCCTGCCGA
GAAAGTATCCATCATGGCTGATGCAATGCGGCGGCTGCATACGCTTGATCCGGCTACCTGCCCATTCGAC
CACCAAGCGAAACATCGCATCGAGCGAGCACGTACTCGGATGGAAGCCGGTCTTGTCGATCAGGATGATC
TGGACGAAGAGCATCAGGGGCTCGCGCCAGCCGAACTGTTCGCCAGGCTCAAGGCGCGCATGCCCGACGG
CGAGGATCTCGTCGTGACCCATGGCGATGCCTGCTTGCCGAATATCATGGTGGAAAATGGCCGCTTTTCT
GGATTCATCGACTGTGGCCGGCTGGGTGTGGCGGACCGCTATCAGGACATAGCGTTGGCTACCCGTGATA
TTGCTGAAGAGCTTGGCGGCGAATGGGCTGACCGCTTCCTCGTGCTTTACGGTATCGCCGCTCCCGATTC
GCAGCGCATCGCCTTCTATCGCCTTCTTGACGAGTTCTTCTGAGCGGGACTCTGGGGTTCGCGAAATGAC
CGACCAAGCGACGCCCAACCTGCCATCACGAGATTTCGATTCCACCGCCGCCTTCTATGAAAGGTTGGGC
TTCGGAATCGTTTTCCGGGACGCCGGCTGGATGATCCTCCAGCGCGGGGATCTCATGCTGGAGTTCTTCG
CCCACCCCAACTTGTTTATTGCAGCTTATAATGGTTACAAATAAAGCAATAGCATCACAAATTTCACAAA
TAAAGCATTTTTTTCACTGCATTCTAGTTGTGGTTTGTCCAAACTCATCAATGTATCTTATCATGTCTGT
ATACCGTCGACCTCTAGCTAGAGCTTGGCGTAATCATGGTCATAGCTGTTTCCTGTGTGAAATTGTTATC
CGCTCACAATTCCACACAACATACGAGCCGGAAGCATAAAGTGTAAAGCCTGGGGTGCCTAATGAGTGAG
CTAACTCACATTAATTGCGTTGCGCTCACTGCCCGCTTTCCAGTCGGGAAACCTGTCGTGCCAGCTGCAT
TAATGAATCGGCCAACGCGCGGGGAGAGGCGGTTTGCGTATTGGGCGCTCTTCCGCTTCCTCGCTCACTG
ACTCGCTGCGCTCGGTCGTTCGGCTGCGGCGAGCGGTATCAGCTCACTCAAAGGCGGTAATACGGTTATC
CACAGAATCAGGGGATAACGCAGGAAAGAACATGTGAGCAAAAGGCCAGCAAAAGGCCAGGAACCGTAAA
AAGGCCGCGTTGCTGGCGTTTTTCCATAGGCTCCGCCCCCCTGACGAGCATCACAAAAATCGACGCTCAA
GTCAGAGGTGGCGAAACCCGACAGGACTATAAAGATACCAGGCGTTTCCCCCTGGAAGCTCCCTCGTGCG
CTCTCCTGTTCCGACCCTGCCGCTTACCGGATACCTGTCCGCCTTTCTCCCTTCGGGAAGCGTGGCGCTT
TCTCATAGCTCACGCTGTAGGTATCTCAGTTCGGTGTAGGTCGTTCGCTCCAAGCTGGGCTGTGTGCACG
AACCCCCCGTTCAGCCCGACCGCTGCGCCTTATCCGGTAACTATCGTCTTGAGTCCAACCCGGTAAGACA
CGACTTATCGCCACTGGCAGCAGCCACTGGTAACAGGATTAGCAGAGCGAGGTATGTAGGCGGTGCTACA
GAGTTCTTGAAGTGGTGGCCTAACTACGGCTACACTAGAAGAACAGTATTTGGTATCTGCGCTCTGCTGA
AGCCAGTTACCTTCGGAAAAAGAGTTGGTAGCTCTTGATCCGGCAAACAAACCACCGCTGGTAGCGGTGG
TTTTTTTGTTTGCAAGCAGCAGATTACGCGCAGAAAAAAAGGATCTCAAGAAGATCCTTTGATCTTTTCT
ACGGGGTCTGACGCTCAGTGGAACGAAAACTCACGTTAAGGGATTTTGGTCATGAGATTATCAAAAAGGA
TCTTCACCTAGATCCTTTTAAATTAAAAATGAAGTTTTAAATCAATCTAAAGTATATATGAGTAAACTTG
GTCTGACAGTTACCAATGCTTAATCAGTGAGGCACCTATCTCAGCGATCTGTCTATTTCGTTCATCCATA
GTTGCCTGACTCCCCGTCGTGTAGATAACTACGATACGGGAGGGCTTACCATCTGGCCCCAGTGCTGCAA
TGATACCGCGAGACCCACGCTCACCGGCTCCAGATTTATCAGCAATAAACCAGCCAGCCGGAAGGGCCGA
GCGCAGAAGTGGTCCTGCAACTTTATCCGCCTCCATCCAGTCTATTAATTGTTGCCGGGAAGCTAGAGTA
AGTAGTTCGCCAGTTAATAGTTTGCGCAACGTTGTTGCCATTGCTACAGGCATCGTGGTGTCACGCTCGT
CGTTTGGTATGGCTTCATTCAGCTCCGGTTCCCAACGATCAAGGCGAGTTACATGATCCCCCATGTTGTG
CAAAAAAGCGGTTAGCTCCTTCGGTCCTCCGATCGTTGTCAGAAGTAAGTTGGCCGCAGTGTTATCACTC
ATGGTTATGGCAGCACTGCATAATTCTCTTACTGTCATGCCATCCGTAAGATGCTTTTCTGTGACTGGTG
AGTACTCAACCAAGTCATTCTGAGAATAGTGTATGCGGCGACCGAGTTGCTCTTGCCCGGCGTCAATACG
GGATAATACCGCGCCACATAGCAGAACTTTAAAAGTGCTCATCATTGGAAAACGTTCTTCGGGGCGAAAA
CTCTCAAGGATCTTACCGCTGTTGAGATCCAGTTCGATGTAACCCACTCGTGCACCCAACTGATCTTCAG
CATCTTTTACTTTCACCAGCGTTTCTGGGTGAGCAAAAACAGGAAGGCAAAATGCCGCAAAAAAGGGAAT
AAGGGCGACACGGAAATGTTGAATACTCATACTCTTCCTTTTTCAATATTATTGAAGCATTTATCAGGGT
TATTGTCTCATGAGCGGATACATATTTGAATGTATTTAGAAAAATAAACAAATAGGGGTTCCGCGCACAT
TTCCCCGAAAAGTGCCACCTGACGTC
Features (pLannotate 1.2.2; 23 found; start..end, strand, type, name):
     28..80      -  misc_feature   bom (fragment): basis of mobility region from pBR322
    235..614     +  enhancer       CMV enhancer: human cytomegalovirus immediate early enhancer
    615..818     +  promoter       CMV promoter: human cytomegalovirus (CMV) immediate early promoter
    814..847     +  LTR            5' LTR (truncated) (fragment): truncated 5' long terminal repeat (LTR) from HIV-1
    863..881     +  promoter       T7 promoter: promoter for bacteriophage T7 RNA polymerase
    927..1037    +  CDS            tat (fragment): TAT_HV1Z2 - Experimental evidence at protein level: Swiss-Prot protein existence level 1. Extracellular circulating Tat can be endocytosed by surrounding uninfected cells via the binding to several surface receptors such as CD26, CXCR4, heparan sulfate proteoglycans (HSPG) or LDLR. Neurons are rarely infected, but they internalize Tat via their LDLR. Through its interaction with nuclear HATs, Tat is potentially able to control the acetylation-dependent cellular gene expression. Modulates the expression of many cellular genes involved in cell survival, proliferation or in coding for cytokines o
   1232..3805    +  CDS            env: ENV_HV1V9 - Experimental evidence at protein level: Swiss-Prot protein existence level 1. [Transmembrane protein gp41]: Acts as a class I viral fusion protein. Under the current model, the protein has at least 3 conformational states: pre-fusion native state, pre-hairpin intermediate state, and post-fusion hairpin state. During fusion of viral and target intracellular membranes, the coiled coil regions (heptad repeats) assume a trimer-of-hairpins structure, positioning the fusion peptide in close proximity to the C-terminal region of the ectodomain. The formation of this structure appears to d
   3810..3917    +  CDS            nef (fragment): NEF_HV1Z2 - Experimental evidence at protein level: Swiss-Prot protein existence level 1. Extracellular Nef protein targets CD4(+) T-lymphocytes for apoptosis by interacting with CXCR4 surface receptors. From Human immunodeficiency virus type 1 group M subtype D (isolate Z2/CDC-Z34) (HIV-1).
   3995..4036    +  CDS            V5 tag: epitope tag from simian virus 5
   4092..4316    +  polyA_signal   bGH poly(A) signal: bovine growth hormone polyadenylation signal
   4320..4341    +  promoter       SV40 promoter (fragment): SV40 enhancer and early promoter
   4362..4790    +  rep_origin     f1 ori (sequence partly withheld): f1 bacteriophage origin of replication; arrow indicates direction of (+) strand synthesis
   4804..5133    +  promoter       SV40 promoter: SV40 enhancer and early promoter
   5200..5991    +  CDS            neo: KKA2_KLEPN - Also known as kan, nptII. Experimental evidence at protein level: Swiss-Prot protein existence level 1. Resistance to kanamycin, neomycin, paromomycin, ribostamycin, butirosin and gentamicin B. From Klebsiella pneumoniae.
   6017..6175    +  CDS            ble (fragment): BLE_KLEPN - Experimental evidence at protein level: Swiss-Prot protein existence level 1. Binding protein with a strong affinity to the bleomycin family of antibiotics. Binds to CL990; an antimitotic-antibiotic compound. From Klebsiella pneumoniae.
   6170..6291    +  polyA_signal   SV40 poly(A) signal: SV40 polyadenylation signal
   6364..6380    -  protein_bind   lac operator: The lac repressor binds to the lac operator to inhibit transcription in E. coli. This inhibition can be relieved by adding lactose or isopropyl-β-D-thiogalactopyranoside (IPTG). lac repressor encoded by lacI
   6388..6418    -  promoter       lac promoter: promoter for the E. coli lac operon
   6433..6454    -  protein_bind   CAP binding site: CAP binding activates transcription in the presence of cAMP. E. coli catabolite activator protein
   6467..6559    -  CDS            lacI (fragment): lac repressor; lacI; The lac repressor binds to the lac operator to inhibit transcription in E. coli. This inhibition can be relieved by adding lactose or isopropyl-β-D-thiogalactopyranoside (IPTG).
   6742..7330    -  rep_origin     ori: high-copy-number ColE1/pMB1/pBR322/pUC origin of replication
   7501..8361    -  CDS            AmpR: β-lactamase; bla; confers resistance to ampicillin, carbenicillin, and related antibiotics
   8362..8466    -  promoter       AmpR promoter: bla
