[The description below was written by a language model from this plasmid's Addgene catalogue record and pLannotate feature annotations shown in this document.]
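Description:
pHM089Env is a mammalian expression plasmid carrying a patient-derived HIV-1 envelope glycoprotein gene in the Invitrogen pcDNA3.1D/V5-His-TOPO backbone. The insert, catalogued at about 2.6 kb, was obtained by reverse transcription of viral RNA from an HIV-1-infected patient sample collected in Singapore and was introduced by TOPO cloning. In the 8.5 kb sequenced record, the CMV immediate-early enhancer and promoter lie upstream of the insert, followed by a T7 promoter. A bovine growth hormone polyadenylation signal terminates the transcript.

The annotated env open reading frame encodes the full envelope precursor. It is flanked by short fragments matching tat upstream and nef downstream, which suggests that the amplified segment retained neighbouring viral genome sequence, as is common for env amplicons. A brief match to a truncated HIV-1 5' LTR just after the CMV promoter is probably an annotation artefact of the backbone rather than a functional viral element. The vector's V5 epitope tag is annotated downstream of the insert, but the record does not say whether it is in frame with env. With nef-derived sequence in between, a tagged fusion should not be assumed.

The plasmid is maintained at high copy in E. coli through a ColE1/pUC-type origin with ampicillin resistance, and it also carries an f1 origin. An SV40 early promoter drives the neomycin resistance gene with an SV40 poly(A) signal, allowing G418 selection of stable mammalian transfectants. The associated publication compared subtype CRF01_AE and B envelopes for CCR5 usage, Maraviroc susceptibility and glycosylation sites, so the clone suits functional studies of primary-isolate Env expressed in mammalian cells. The record does not state which subtype this particular clone belongs to.
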