Addgene plasmid #137674: pHM089Env
Purpose: Express HIV Env which is isolated a from IRB approved HIV infected patient samples from Singapore and cloned into expression vector (pcDNA 3.1)
Depositing lab: Anjali Joshi. Depositing organization: Texas Tech University Health Sciences Center El Paso. Publication: HIV-1 subtype CRF01_AE and B differ in utilization of low levels of CCR5, Maraviroc susceptibility and potential N-glycosylation sites. Joshi A, Cox EK, Sedano MJ, Punke EB, Lee RT, Maurer-Stroh S, Kaur P, Ng OT, Garg H. Virology. 2017 Dec;512:222-233. doi: 10.1016/j.virol.2017.09.026. Epub 2017 Oct 9. PubMed 29020646.
Backbone
  Vector backbone: pcDNA3.1D/V5-His-TOPO
  Backbone manufacturer: Invitrogen
  Vector type: Mammalian Expression
  Selectable markers: Neomycin (select with G418)
Growth in bacteria
  Bacterial resistance: Ampicillin, 100 μg/mL
  Growth temperature: 37°C
  Growth strain: DH5alpha
  Copy number: High Copy
Gene/Insert
  Gene/Insert name: HIV-1 Envelope Glycoprotein
  Species: HIV-1
  Insert size (bp): 2589
  GenBank ID: KY213724.1
  Cloning method: TOPO Cloning
Terms and licenses: Academic/Nonprofit Terms; Industry Terms: Not Available to Industry
Depositor comments: HIV-1 infected Patient Samples from Singapore, reverse transcribed RNA cloned into expression vector
How to cite: pHM089Env was a gift from Anjali Joshi (Addgene plasmid # 137674 ; http://n2t.net/addgene:137674 ; RRID:Addgene_137674)
