>Addgene plasmid #137674 | pHM089Env | depositor partial sequence | sequence record 265806 | Env Sequence only
ATGAGAGTGAAGGAGACACCGATGAATTGGCCAAACTTGTGGAAATGGGGGACTTTGATCCTTGGGTTGG
TGATAATTTGTAGTGCCTCAGACAACTCGTGGGTTACAGTTTATTATGGGGTTCCTGTGTGGAAAGATGC
AGATACCACCCTATTTTGTGCCTCAGATGCTAAAGCACATGACACAGAAGTGCACAATGTCTGGGCCACA
CATGCCTGTGTACCCACAGACCCCAACCCACAAGAAATGTACTTAGAAAATGTAACAGAAAATTTTAATA
TGTGGAAAAATAAAATGGCAGAACAGATGCAGGAGGATGTAATCAGTTTATGGGATCAAAGTCTAAAGCC
ATGTGTAAAGTTAACTCCTCTCTGTGTTACTTTACATTGTACCAATGCTAATTTGACCAATGCTAACAGG
GACAATGACACAACCAATGCCCCTAACATAGTAGGAAATATGACAGATGAAGTAAAAAACTGTACTTTTA
ATATGACCACAGAACTAAGAGATAAGAGGCAAAATGTCTATGCACTTTTTTATAAGCTTGATATAGTACA
AATAGGAAGTAATAATAATAGTAGTGAGTATAGGTTAATAAATTGTAATACCTCAGTTATTAAGCAGGCT
TGTCCAAAGATATCTTTTGATCCAATTCCTATACACTATTGTACTCCAGCTGGTTATGCGATTTTAAAAT
GTAATGATAAAAAGTTCAATGGGACAGGGCCATGTAAAAATGTCAGCTCAGTACAATGCACACATGGAAT
CAAGCCAGTGGTATCAACTCAATTGCTGTTAAATGGCAGTCTAGCAGAAGAAGAGATAATAATCAGATCT
GAAAATCTCACAAATAATGCCAAAACCATAATAGTGCACCTTAATAAATCTGTAGAAATCAATTGTACCA
GACCCTCTAACAATACAAGAACAAGTATAACTATGGGACCAGGACAAATGTTCTATAGAACAGGAGACAT
AATAGGAGATATAAGGAAAGCATATTGTGAGATTAATGGAACAAAATGGAATGAAACTTTAAGCCAAGTA
GCTGGAAAATTAAAAGAGCACTTTAATAATAAGACAATAATCTTTCAACCACACTCAGGAGGAGATCTAG
AAATTACAATGCATCATTTTAATTGTAGAGGGGAATTTTTCTATTGCAATACAACATCATTGTTTAATAG
TACTTGGACAGGAAATGATAATAGTACTTGGAAAGAAAATAGCACTATCACGCTTCCATGCAGGATAAAG
CAAATTATAAACATGTGGCAGGGAGTAGGACAAGCAATGTATGCTCCTCCCGTCAGTGGAAGCATTAATT
GTGTATCAAATATTACAGGAATCCTATTGACAAGAGATGGTGGTGTGCATAATGGGACTAATGAGACCTT
CAGACCTGGAGGAGGAAATATAAAGGACAATTGGAGAAGTGAATTATATAAATATAAAGTAGTACAAATA
GAGCCACTAGGAATAGCACCCACCGGGGCAAAGAGAAGAGTGGTGGAGAGAGAAAAAAGAGCAGTGGGAA
TAGGAGCTATGATCTTTGGGTTCTTAGGAGCAGCAGGAAGCACTATGGGCGCGGCGTCACTAACGCTGAC
GGTACAGGCCAGACAATTATTGTCTGGTATAGTGCAACAGCAAAGCAATTTGCTGAGGGCTATAGAGGCG
CAGCAGCATCTGTTGCAACTCACAGTCTGGGGCATTAAACAGCTCCAGGCAAGAGTCCTGGCTGTGGAAA
GATACCTAAAAGATCAAAAGTTCCTAGGACTTTGGGGCTGCTCTGGAAAAATCATCTGCACCACTGCTGT
GCCCTGGAACTCCACTTGGAGTAATAAATCTGTTGACGAAATTTGGAACAACATGACATGGATAGAATGG
GAGAGAGAAATTAGCAACTACACAAGCCAAATATATGAGATACTTACAGAATCACAAAGCCAGCAGGATA
AGAATGAAAAGGATTTGCTGGAATTGGACAAATGGGCAAGTCTGTGGAATTGGTTTGACATAACAAAATG
GCTGTGGTATATAAGAATATTTATAATGATAGTAGGAGGTTTAATAGGTTTAAGAATAATTTTTGCTGTG
CTTTCTATAGTGAATAGAGTTAGGCAGGGATACTCACCTTTGTCTCTCCAGACCCCTTTCCCTCAGCAGA
GGGAACCCGACAGGCCCAGAGGAATCGAAGAAGAAGGTGGCGAAACAGACAGAGGCAGATCCGTGCGATT
AGTGAGCGGGTTCTTAGCGCTTGCGTGGGACGACCTGCGGAGCCTGTGCCTCTTCAGCTACCACCGCTTG
AGAGACTTCATATTGATTGCAGCGAGGACCGTGGAACTTCTGGGACACAGCAGCCTCAAGGGACTGAAAC
GGGGGTGGGAAGGCCTCAAATATCTGGGGAATCTTCTGTTGTATTGGGGTCGGGAACTAAAGACTAGTGC
TATTTCTTTGGTAGATACTATAGCAATAGTAGTAGCGGGGTGGACAGATAGGGTTATAGAAGCAGTACAA
ACAATTTGGAGAGCCATTCTCCACATACCTAGGAGAATCAGACAGGGCTTAGAAAGGGCTTTGCTATAA
